Addgene plasmid #164022: pDB.His.MBP.3C CARD8 CARD WT
Purpose: Bacterial expression vector encoding a HRV 3C-cleavable His-MBP-tagged CARD8 UPA-CARD
Depositing lab: Hao Wu. Depositing organization: Boston Children's Hospital. Publication: Mechanism of filament formation in UPA-promoted CARD8 and NLRP1 inflammasomes. Robert Hollingsworth L, David L, Li Y, Griswold AR, Ruan J, Sharif H, Fontana P, Orth-He EL, Fu TM, Bachovchin DA, Wu H. Nat Commun. 2021 Jan 8;12(1):189. doi: 10.1038/s41467-020-20320-y. PubMed 33420033.
Backbone
  Vector backbone: pDB.His.MBP.3C
  Vector type: Bacterial Expression
Growth in bacteria
  Bacterial resistance: Kanamycin, 50 μg/mL
  Growth temperature: 37°C
  Growth strain: DH5alpha
  Copy number: Low Copy
Gene/Insert
  Gene/Insert name: CARD8
  Species: H. sapiens (human)
  Entrez Gene: CARD8 (a.k.a. CARDINAL, DACAR, DAKAR, NDPP, NDPP1, TUCAN)
  Tag / fusion protein: His6-MBP-3C (N terminal on insert)
  Cloning method: Restriction Enzyme; 5′ cloning site Unknown (unknown if destroyed)
Terms and licenses: Academic/Nonprofit Terms; Industry Terms: Not Available to Industry
How to cite: pDB.His.MBP.3C CARD8 CARD WT was a gift from Hao Wu (Addgene plasmid # 164022 ; http://n2t.net/addgene:164022 ; RRID:Addgene_164022)
