[The description below was written by a language model from this plasmid's Addgene catalogue record and pLannotate feature annotations shown in this document.]
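Description:
pDB.His.MBP.3C CARD8 CARD WT is a 6.7 kb bacterial expression plasmid for producing a fragment of human CARD8 in E. coli as a cleavable His6-MBP fusion. The backbone has a pET-like layout: a ColE1/pBR322-type origin accompanied by the bom site and the rop gene, which keeps copy number low (consistent with the low-copy listing), an f1 phage origin, and a kanamycin resistance gene (aph(3')-Ia) for selection. Short tetracycline-resistance fragments flanking the lacI region are non-functional remnants of the pBR322 ancestry.

Expression is driven by a T7 promoter followed directly by a lac operator and the T7 gene 10 ribosome binding site, with the plasmid-borne lacI gene supplying repressor, so transcription requires a host providing T7 RNA polymerase and is induced with IPTG. A T7 terminator closes the cassette. The reading frame begins with a short His tag (picked up by the annotation as a partial match to a composite tag), continues into signal-sequence-less MBP that stays in the cytosol and aids solubility and affinity purification, and then, per the catalogue record, a HRV 3C protease site that allows the tags to be removed; this site is not annotated separately but would fall in the gap between MBP and the insert. The annotated CARD8 segment is only about 280 bp, which fits the "CARD" in the plasmid name better than the "UPA-CARD" in the stated purpose, so the exact boundaries should be checked against the sequence. A vector-derived His-tag sequence lies downstream of the insert, but the record does not show whether it is translated. The associated work concerns filament formation in CARD8 and NLRP1 inflammasomes, so the construct is suited to preparing recombinant protein for structural and biochemical studies.
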