Features (pLannotate 1.2.2; 21 found; start..end, strand, type, name):
      1..589     +  rep_origin     ori: high-copy-number ColE1/pMB1/pBR322/pUC origin of replication
    775..914     -  misc_feature   bom: basis of mobility region from pBR322
   1016..1207    -  CDS            rop: Rop protein, which maintains plasmids at low copy number; rop
   1224..1604    +  CDS            YPB1_ECOLX: Protein predicted: Swiss-Prot protein existence level 4. From Escherichia coli.
   1676..1967    -  CDS            TcR (fragment): tetracycline efflux protein; tet; confers resistance to tetracycline
   1982..2003    -  protein_bind   CAP binding site: CAP binding activates transcription in the presence of cAMP. E. coli catabolite activator protein
   2016..3098    -  CDS            lacI: lac repressor; lacI; The lac repressor binds to the lac operator to inhibit transcription in E. coli. This inhibition can be relieved by adding lactose or isopropyl-β-D-thiogalactopyranoside (IPTG).
   3099..3176    -  promoter       lacI promoter: lacI
   3184..3463    -  CDS            TcR (fragment): tetracycline efflux protein; tet; confers resistance to tetracycline
   3485..3503    +  promoter       T7 promoter: promoter for bacteriophage T7 RNA polymerase
   3504..3528    +  protein_bind   lac operator: The lac repressor binds to the lac operator to inhibit transcription in E. coli. This inhibition can be relieved by adding lactose or isopropyl-β-D-thiogalactopyranoside (IPTG). lac repressor encoded by lacI
   3543..3565    +  RBS            RBS: efficient ribosome binding site from bacteriophage T7 gene 10 (Olins and Rangwala, 1989)
   3584..3600    +  CDS            capTEV™ (fragment): composite tag for in vivo biotinylation, TEV protease cleavage, and 6xHis tagging
   3608..4705    +  CDS            MBP: maltose binding protein from E. coli; malE (mutated); This version of the gene does not encode a signal sequence, so MBP will remain in the cytosol.
   4763..5044    +  CDS            CARD8 (fragment): CARD8_HUMAN - Also known as DACAR From Homo sapiens (Human).
   5063..5080    +  CDS            9xHis (fragment): 9xHis affinity tag
   5090..5139    +  CDS            SET1 (fragment): solubility-enhancement tag derived from T7 phage gene 10B
   5147..5194    +  terminator     T7 terminator: transcription terminator for bacteriophage T7 RNA polymerase
   5231..5659    +  rep_origin     f1 ori (sequence partly withheld): f1 bacteriophage origin of replication; arrow indicates direction of (+) strand synthesis
   5712..5769    +  promoter       AmpR promoter (fragment): bla
   5778..6593    -  CDS            KanR: aminoglycoside phosphotransferase; aph(3')-Ia; confers resistance to kanamycin in bacteria or G418 (Geneticin®) in eukaryotes
>Addgene plasmid #164022 | pDB.His.MBP.3C CARD8 CARD WT | addgene full sequence | sequence record 325102 | Addgene NGS Result
TTGAGATCCTTTTTTTCTGCGCGTAATCTGCTGCTTGCAAACAAAAAAACCACCGCTACCAGCGGTGGTT
TGTTTGCCGGATCAAGAGCTACCAACTCTTTTTCCGAAGGTAACTGGCTTCAGCAGAGCGCAGATACCAA
ATACTGTCCTTCTAGTGTAGCCGTAGTTAGGCCACCACTTCAAGAACTCTGTAGCACCGCCTACATACCT
CGCTCTGCTAATCCTGTTACCAGTGGCTGCTGCCAGTGGCGATAAGTCGTGTCTTACCGGGTTGGACTCA
AGACGATAGTTACCGGATAAGGCGCAGCGGTCGGGCTGAACGGGGGGTTCGTGCACACAGCCCAGCTTGG
AGCGAACGACCTACACCGAACTGAGATACCTACAGCGTGAGCTATGAGAAAGCGCCACGCTTCCCGAAGG
GAGAAAGGCGGACAGGTATCCGGTAAGCGGCAGGGTCGGAACAGGAGAGCGCACGAGGGAGCTTCCAGGG
GGAAACGCCTGGTATCTTTATAGTCCTGTCGGGTTTCGCCACCTCTGACTTGAGCGTCGATTTTTGTGAT
GCTCGTCAGGGGGGCGGAGCCTATGGAAAAACGCCAGCAACGCGGCCTTTTTACGGTTCCTGGCCTTTTG
CTGGCCTTTTGCTCACATGTTCTTTCCTGCGTTATCCCCTGATTCTGTGGATAACCGTATTACCGCCTTT
GAGTGAGCTGATACCGCTCGCCGCAGCCGAACGACCGAGCGCAGCGAGTCAGTGAGCGAGGAAGCGGAAG
AGCGCCTGATGCGGTATTTTCTCCTTACGCATCTGTGCGGTATTTCACACCGCAATGGTGCACTCTCAGT
ACAATCTGCTCTGATGCCGCATAGTTAAGCCAGTATACACTCCGCTATCGCTACGTGACTGGGTCATGGC
TGCGCCCCGACACCCGCCAACACCCGCTGACGCGCCCTGACGGGCTTGTCTGCTCCCGGCATCCGCTTAC
AGACAAGCTGTGACCGTCTCCGGGAGCTGCATGTGTCAGAGGTTTTCACCGTCATCACCGAAACGCGCGA
GGCAGCTGCGGTAAAGCTCATCAGCGTGGTCGTGAAGCGATTCACAGATGTCTGCCTGTTCATCCGCGTC
CAGCTCGTTGAGTTTCTCCAGAAGCGTTAATGTCTGGCTTCTGATAAAGCGGGCCATGTTAAGGGCGGTT
TTTTCCTGTTTGGTCACTGATGCCTCCGTGTAAGGGGGATTTCTGTTCATGGGGGTAATGATACCGATGA
AACGAGAGAGGATGCTCACGATACGGGTTACTGATGATGAACATGCCCGGTTACTGGAACGTTGTGAGGG
TAAACAACTGGCGGTATGGATGCGGCGGGACCAGAGAAAAATCACTCAGGGTCAATGCCAGCGCTTCGTT
AATACAGATGTAGGTGTTCCACAGGGTAGCCAGCAGCATCCTGCGATGCAGATCCGGAACATAATGGTGC
AGGGCGCTGACTTCCGCGTTTCCAGACTTTACGAAACACGGAAACCGAAGACCATTCATGTTGTTGCTCA
GGTCGCAGACGTTTTGCAGCAGCAGTCGCTTCACGTTCGCTCGCGTATCGGTGATTCATTCTGCTAACCA
GTAAGGCAACCCCGCCAGCCTAGCCGGGTCCTCAACGACAGGAGCACGATCATGCGCACCCGTGGGGCCG
CCATGCCGGCGATAATGGCCTGCTTCTCGCCGAAACGTTTGGTGGCGGGACCAGTGACGAAGGCTTGAGC
GAGGGCGTGCAAGATTCCGAATACCGCAAGCGACAGGCCGATCATCGTCGCGCTCCAGCGAAAGCGGTCC
TCGCCGAAAATGACCCAGAGCGCTGCCGGCACCTGTCCTACGAGTTGCATGATAAAGAAGACAGTCATAA
GTGCGGCGACGATAGTCATGCCCCGCGCCCACCGGAAGGAGCTGACTGGGTTGAAGGCTCTCAAGGGCAT
CGGTCGAGATCCCGGTGCCTAATGAGTGAGCTAACTTACATTAATTGCGTTGCGCTCACTGCCCGCTTTC
CAGTCGGGAAACCTGTCGTGCCAGCTGCATTAATGAATCGGCCAACGCGCGGGGAGAGGCGGTTTGCGTA
TTGGGCGCCAGGGTGGTTTTTCTTTTCACCAGTGAGACGGGCAACAGCTGATTGCCCTTCACCGCCTGGC
CCTGAGAGAGTTGCAGCAAGCGGTCCACGCTGGTTTGCCCCAGCAGGCGAAAATCCTGTTTGATGGTGGT
TAACGGCGGGATATAACATGAGCTGTCTTCGGTATCGTCGTATCCCACTACCGAGATATCCGCACCAACG
CGCAGCCCGGACTCGGTAATGGCGCGCATTGCGCCCAGCGCCATCTGATCGTTGGCAACCAGCATCGCAG
TGGGAACGATGCCCTCATTCAGCATTTGCATGGTTTGTTGAAAACCGGACATGGCACTCCAGTCGCCTTC
CCGTTCCGCTATCGGCTGAATTTGATTGCGAGTGAGATATTTATGCCAGCCAGCCAGACGCAGACGCGCC
GAGACAGAACTTAATGGGCCCGCTAACAGCGCGATTTGCTGGTGACCCAATGCGACCAGATGCTCCACGC
CCAGTCGCGTACCGTCTTCATGGGAGAAAATAATACTGTTGATGGGTGTCTGGTCAGAGACATCAAGAAA
TAACGCCGGAACATTAGTGCAGGCAGCTTCCACAGCAATGGCATCCTGGTCATCCAGCGGATAGTTAATG
ATCAGCCCACTGACGCGTTGCGCGAGAAGATTGTGCACCGCCGCTTTACAGGCTTCGACGCCGCTTCGTT
CTACCATCGACACCACCACGCTGGCACCCAGTTGATCGGCGCGAGATTTAATCGCCGCGACAATTTGCGA
CGGCGCGTGCAGGGCCAGACTGGAGGTGGCAACGCCAATCAGCAACGACTGTTTGCCCGCCAGTTGTTGT
GCCACGCGGTTGGGAATGTAATTCAGCTCCGCCATCGCCGCTTCCACTTTTTCCCGCGTTTTCGCAGAAA
CGTGGCTGGCCTGGTTCACCACGCGGGAAACGGTCTGATAAGAGACACCGGCATACTCTGCGACATCGTA
TAACGTTACTGGTTTCACATTCACCACCCTGAATTGACTCTCTTCCGGGCGCTATCATGCCATACCGCGA
AAGGTTTTGCGCCATTCGATGGTGTCCGGGATCTCGACGCTCTCCCTTATGCGACTCCTGCATTAGGAAG
CAGCCCAGTAGTAGGTTGAGGCCGTTGAGCACCGCCGCCGCAAGGAATGGTGCATGCAAGGAGATGGCGC
CCAACAGTCCCCCGGCCACGGGGCCTGCCACCATACCCACGCCGAAACAAGCGCTCATGAGCCCGAAGTG
GCGAGCCCGATCTTCCCCATCGGTGATGTCGGCGATATAGGCGCCAGCAACCGCACCTGTGGCGCCGGTG
ATGCCGGCCACGATGCGTCCGGCGTAGAGGATCGAGATCTCGATCCCGCGAAATTAATACGACTCACTAT
AGGGGAATTGTGAGCGGATAACAATTCCCCTCTAGAAATAATTTTGTTTAACTTTAAGAAGGAGATATAC
CATGGGCAGCAGCCATCATCATCATCATCACGGTACCAAAACTGAAGAAGGTAAACTGGTAATCTGGATT
AACGGCGATAAAGGCTATAACGGTCTCGCTGAAGTCGGTAAGAAATTCGAGAAAGATACCGGAATTAAAG
TCACCGTTGAGCATCCGGATAAACTGGAAGAGAAATTCCCACAGGTTGCGGCAACTGGCGATGGCCCTGA
CATTATCTTCTGGGCACACGACCGCTTTGGTGGCTACGCTCAATCTGGCCTGTTGGCTGAAATCACCCCG
GACAAAGCGTTCCAGGACAAGCTGTATCCGTTTACCTGGGATGCCGTACGTTACAACGGCAAGCTGATTG
CTTACCCGATCGCTGTTGAAGCGTTATCGCTGATTTATAACAAAGATCTGCTGCCGAACCCGCCAAAAAC
CTGGGAAGAGATCCCGGCGCTGGATAAAGAACTGAAAGCGAAAGGTAAGAGCGCGCTGATGTTCAACCTG
CAAGAACCGTACTTCACCTGGCCGCTGATTGCTGCTGACGGGGGTTATGCGTTCAAGTATGAAAACGGCA
AGTACGACATTAAAGACGTGGGCGTGGATAACGCTGGCGCGAAAGCGGGTCTGACCTTCCTGGTTGACCT
GATTAAAAACAAACACATGAATGCAGACACCGATTACTCCATCGCAGAAGCTGCCTTTAATAAAGGCGAA
ACAGCGATGACCATCAACGGCCCGTGGGCATGGTCCAACATCGACACCAGCAAAGTGAATTATGGTGTAA
CGGTACTGCCGACCTTCAAGGGTCAACCATCCAAACCGTTCGTTGGCGTGCTGAGCGCAGGTATTAACGC
CGCCAGTCCGAACAAAGAGCTGGCAAAAGAGTTCCTCGAAAACTATCTGCTGACTGATGAAGGTCTGGAA
GCGGTTAATAAAGACAAACCGCTGGGTGCCGTAGCGCTGAAGTCTTACGAGGAAGAGTTGGCGAAAGATC
CACGTATTGCCGCCACCATGGAAAACGCCCAGAAAGGTGAAATCATGCCGAACATCCCGCAGATGTCCGC
TTTCTGGTATGCCGTGCGTACTGCGGTGATCAACGCCGCCAGCGGTCGTCAGACTGTCGATGAAGCCCTG
AAAGACGCGCAGACTGGTACCGATTACGATATCCCAACGACCCTGGAAGTGCTGTTCCAGGGTCCGCATA
TGGCTAGCCCTCCTTTCTCAGGTGCAGCCTTTGTGAAGGAGAACCACCGGCAACTCCAAGCCAGGATGGG
GGACCTGAAAGGGGTGCTCGATGATCTCCAAGACAATGAGGTTCTTACTGAGAATGAGAAGGAGCTGGTG
GAGCAGGAAAAGACACGGCAGAGCAAGAATGAGGCCTTGCTGAGCATGGTGGAGAAGAAAGGGGACCTGG
CCCTGGACGTGCTCTTCAGAAGCATTAGTGAAAGGGACCCTTACCTCGTGTCCTATCTTAGACAGCAGAA
TTTGTAGGCGGCCGCACTCGAGCACCACCACCACCACCACTGAGATCCGGCTGCTAACAAAGCCCGAAAG
GAAGCTGAGTTGGCTGCTGCCACCGCTGAGCAATAACTAGCATAACCCCTTGGGGCCTCTAAACGGGTCT
TGAGGGGTTTTTTGCTGAAAGGAGGAACTATATCCGGATTGGCGAATGGG
[124 nt withheld, positions 5231-5354]
C
[91 nt withheld, positions 5356-5446]
A
[49 nt withheld, positions 5448-5496]
CCTTTGACGTTGGAGTCCACGTTCTTT
[37 nt withheld, positions 5524-5560]
ACCCTATCTCGGTCTATTCTTTTGATTTATAAGGGATTTTGCCGATTTCGGCCTATTGGTTAAAAAATGA
GCTGATTTAACAAAAATTTAACGCGAATTTTAACAAAATATTAACGCTTACAATTTAGGTGGCACTTTTC
GGGGAAATGTGCGCGGAACCCCTATTTGTTTATTTTTCTAAATACATTCAAATATGTATCCGCTCATGAA
TTAATTCTTAGAAAAACTCATCGAGCATCAAATGAAACTGCAATTTATTCATATCAGGATTATCAATACC
ATATTTTTGAAAAAGCCGTTTCTGTAATGAAGGAGAAAACTCACCGAGGCAGTTCCATAGGATGGCAAGA
TCCTGGTATCGGTCTGCGATTCCGACTCGTCCAACATCAATACAACCTATTAATTTCCCCTCGTCAAAAA
TAAGGTTATCAAGTGAGAAATCACCATGAGTGACGACTGAATCCGGTGAGAATGGCAAAAGTTTATGCAT
TTCTTTCCAGACTTGTTCAACAGGCCAGCCATTACGCTCGTCATCAAAATCACTCGCATCAACCAAACCG
TTATTCATTCGTGATTGCGCCTGAGCGAGACGAAATACGCGATCGCTGTTAAAAGGACAATTACAAACAG
GAATCGAATGCAACCGGCGCAGGAACACTGCCAGCGCATCAACAATATTTTCACCTGAATCAGGATATTC
TTCTAATACCTGGAATGCTGTTTTCCCGGGGATCGCAGTGGTGAGTAACCATGCATCATCAGGAGTACGG
ATAAAATGCTTGATGGTCGGAAGAGGCATAAATTCCGTCAGCCAGTTTAGTCTGACCATCTCATCTGTAA
CATCATTGGCAACGCTACCTTTGCCATGTTTCAGAAACAACTCTGGCGCATCGGGCTTCCCATACAATCG
ATAGATTGTCGCACCTGATTGCCCGACATTATCGCGAGCCCATTTATACCCATATAAATCAGCATCCATG
TTGGAATTTAATCGCGGCCTAGAGCAAGACGTTTCCCGTTGAATATGGCTCATAACACCCCTTGTATTAC
TGTTTATGTAAGCAGACAGTTTTATTGTTCATGACCAAAATCCCTTAACGTGAGTTTTCGTTCCACTGAG
CGTCAGACCCCGTAGAAAAGATCAAAGGATCTTC
