>Addgene plasmid #164022 | pDB.His.MBP.3C CARD8 CARD WT | depositor partial sequence | sequence record 318241 | Insert sequence
ATGCCTTTCTCAGGTGCAGCCTTTGTGAAGGAGAACCACCGGCAACTCCAAGCCAGGATGGGGGACCTGA
AAGGGGTGCTCGATGATCTCCAAGACAATGAGGTTCTTACTGAGAATGAGAAGGAGCTGGTGGAGCAGGA
AAAGACACGGCAGAGCAAGAATGAGGCCTTGCTGAGCATGGTGGAGAAGAAAGGGGACCTGGCCCTGGAC
GTGCTCTTCAGAAGCATTAGTGAAAGGGACCCTTACCTCGTGTCCTATCTTAGACAGCAGAATTTGTAG
